>Addgene plasmid #20564 | pWZL Neo Myr Flag PDK1 | addgene full sequence | sequence record 357942 | Addgene NGS Result
GGGCTAATGTTGCCATGGGTAGCATATACTACCCAAATATCTGGATAGCATATGCTATCCTAATCTATAT
CTGGGTAGCATAGGCTATCCTAATCTATATCTGGGTAGCATATGCTATCCTAATCTATATCTGGGTAGTA
TATGCTATCCTAATTTATATCTGGGTAGCATAGGCTATCCTAATCTATATCTGGGTAGCATATGCTATCC
TAATCTATATCTGGGTAGTATATGCTATCCTAATCTGTATCCGGGTAGCATATGCTATCCTCATGCATAT
ACAGTCAGCATATGATACCCAGTAGTAGAGTGGGAGTGCTATCCTTTGCATATGCCGCCACCTCCCAAGG
GGGCGTGAATTTTCGCTGCTTGTCCTTTTCGCGGCCGCAAATCAATCTAAAGTATATATGAGTAAACTTG
GTCTGACAGTTACCAATGCTTAATCAGTGAGGCACCTATCTCAGCGATCTGTCTATTTCGTTCATCCATA
GTTGCCTGACTCCCCGTCGTGTAGATAACTACGATACGGGAGGGCTTACCATCTGGCCCCAGTGCTGCAA
TGATACCGCGAGACCCACGCTCACCGGCTCCAGATTTATCAGCAATAAACCAGCCAGCCGGAAGGGCCGA
GCGCAGAAGTGGTCCTGCAACTTTATCCGCCTCCATCCAGTCTATTAATTGTTGCCGGGAAGCTAGAGTA
AGTAGTTCGCCAGTTAATAGTTTGCGCAACGTTGTTGCCATTGCTACAGGCATCGTGGTGTCACGCTCGT
CGTTTGGTATGGCTTCATTCAGCTCCGGTTCCCAACGATCAAGGCGAGTTACATGATCCCCCATGTTGTG
CAAAAAAGCGGTTAGCTCCTTCGGTCCTCCGATCGTTGTCAGAAGTAAGTTGGCCGCAGTGTTATCACTC
ATGGTTATGGCAGCACTGCATAATTCTCTTACTGTCATGCCATCCGTAAGATGCTTTTCTGTGACTGGTG
AGTACTCAACCAAGTCATTCTGAGAATAGTGTATGCGGCGACCGAGTTGCTCTTGCCCGGCGTCAATACG
GGATAATACCGCGCCACATAGCAGAACTTTAAAAGTGCTCATCATTGGAAAACGTTCTTCGGGGCGAAAA
CTCTCAAGGATCTTACCGCTGTTGAGATCCAGTTCGATGTAACCCACTCGTGCACCCAACTGATCTTCAG
CATCTTTTACTTTCACCAGCGTTTCTGGGTGAGCAAAAACAGGAAGGCAAAATGCCGCAAAAAAGGGAAT
AAGGGCGACACGGAAATGTTGAATACTCATACTCTTCCTTTTTCAATATTATTGAAGCATTTATCAGGGT
TATTGTCTCATGAGCGGATACATATTTGAATGTATTTAGAAAAATAAACAAATAGGGGTTCCGCGCACAT
TTCCCCGAAAAGTGCGGCCCCACTGGCCTGTGAAAGACCCCCGCTGACGGGTAGTCAATCACTCAGAGGA
GACCCTCCCAAGGAACAGCGAGACCACAAGTCGGATGCAACTGCAAGAGGGTTTATTGGATACACGGGTA
CCCGGGCGACTCAGTCAATCGGAGGACTGGCGCCCCGAGTGAGGGGTTGTGGGCTCTTTTATTGAGCTCG
GGGAGCAGAAGCGCGCGAACAGAAGCGAGAAGCGAACTGATTGGTTAGTTCAAATAAGGCACAGGGTCAT
TTCAGGTCCTTGGGGCACCCTGGAAACATCTGATGGTTCTCTAGAAACTGCTGAGGGCTGGACCGCATCT
GGGGACCATCTGTTCTTGGCCCTGAGCCGGGGCAGGAACTGCTTACCACAGATATCCTGTTTGGCCCATA
TTCAGCTGTTCCATCTGTTCTTGGCCCTGAGCCGGGGCAGGAACTGCTTACCACAGATATCCTGTTTGGC
CCATATTCAGCTGTTCCATCTGTTCCTGACCTTGATCTGAACTTCTCTATTCTCAGTTATGTATTTTTCC
ATGCCTTGCAAAATGGCGTTACTTAAGCTAGCTTGCCAAACCTACAGGTGGGGTCTTTCATTCCCCCCTT
TTTCTGGAGACTAAATAAAATCTTTTATTTTATCGATGCGAACCCCAGAGTCCCGCTCAGAAGAACTCGT
CAAGAAGGCGATAGAAGGCGATGCGCTGCGAATCGGGAGCGGCGATACCGTAAAGCACGAGGAAGCGGTC
AGCCCATTCGCCGCCAAGCTCTTCAGCAATATCACGGGTAGCCAACGCTATGTCCTGATAGCGGTCCGCC
ACACCCAGCCGGCCACAGTCGATGAATCCAGAAAAGCGGCCATTTTCCACCATGATATTCGGCAAGCAGG
CATCGCCATGGGTCACGACGAGATCCTCGCCGTCGGGCATGCGCGCCTTGAGCCTGGCGAACAGTTCGGC
TGGCGCGAGCCCCTGATGCTCTTCGTCCAGATCATCCTGATCGACAAGACCGGCTTCCATCCGAGTACGT
GCTCGCTCGATGCGATGTTTCGCTTGGTGGTCGAATGGGCAGGTAGCCGGATCAAGCGTATGCAGCCGCC
GCATTGCATCAGCCATGATGGATACTTTCTCGGCAGGAGCAAGGTGAGATGACAGGAGATCCTGCCCCGG
CACTTCGCCCAATAGCAGCCAGTCCCTTCCCGCTTCAGTGACAACGTCGAGCACAGCTGCGCAAGGAACG
CCCGTCGTGGCCAGCCACGATAGCCGCGCTGCCTCGTCCTGCAGTTCATTCAGGGCACCGGACAGGTCGG
TCTTGACAAAAAGAACCGGGCGCCCCTGCGCTGACAGCCGGAACACGGCGGCATCAGAGCAGCCGATTGT
CTGTTGTGCCCAGTCATAGCCGAATAGCCTCTCCACCCAAGCGGCCGGAGAACCTGCGTGCAATCCATCT
TGTTCAATCATGGTATTATCATCGTGTTTTTCAAAGGAAAACCACGTCCCCGTGGTTCGGGGGGCCTAGA
CGTTTTTTAACCTCGACTAAACACATGTAAAGCATGTGCACCGAGGCCCCAGATCAGATCCCATACAATG
GGGTACCTTCTGGGCATCCTTCAGCCCCTTGTTGAATACGCTTGAGGAGAGCCATTTGACTCTTTCCACA
ACTATCCAACTCACAACGTGGCACTGGGGTTGTGCCGCCTTTGCAGGTGTATCTTATACACGTGGCTTTT
GGCCGCAGAGGCACCTGTCGCCAGGTGGGGGGTTCCGCTGCCTGCAAAGGGTCGCTACAGACGTTGTTTG
TCTTCAAGAAGCTTCCAGAGGAACTGCTTCCTTCACGACATTCAACAGACCTTGCATTCCTTTGGCGAGA
GGGGAAAGACCCCTAGGAATGCTCGTCAAGAAGACAGGGCCAGGTTTCCGGGCCCTCACATTGCCAAAAG
ACGGCAATATGGTGGAAAATAACCGGAATTGGTCGACTAGATCAAACCACTTTGTACAAGAAAGTTGGGT
AGGCACTGCGGAACGTCGTCATGTCTTTGGGTTCTCTGCTGGGGACGCACCAGTCATCAGCCTCGTGGTT
GGTGTTGTAATGCTTCCAGGCAGCTTTGTTATACACTGGGAGTCTTTCTATTGAGTCTGTTGACAGAGCC
TTAATGTAGATAACTGCATCTGTCCCGTAACCCTCTAGGGAATACAGCTTCAGGTCTCCTTGGAAGTATT
GTGCGTAAAGACGTGATATGGGCAATCCATAACCAAAACCAGCCAGAGGCACTGCGCGGGAGGTCTCAAC
ACGAGGTCTTGGTGCAGTTGAATACATGTAGTTGAAAAGTCTGTCAATTTTCCTCAAAGGAACGCCACCT
CCTCGGTCACTCATCTTCACAGTCAAATCCTCATTACCCAGCGTGACATGAACTTGAATAGGGGGGTAAA
CACCTCTGTTGGCATGGTGTTCCATAGTGGCTCTCATTGCATTCTTGAAAAGTTCAAACACCATGTGATA
GAGATGGGATGGTACATAAACCACTTGTATTGGCTGTCCTGGTGATTTTGCATTTAGTTCTTCAAGTTCT
AGTTCGGGAGAGTTAATATAATACAAATCACACAGACGCCTAGCATTTTCATAGCCATCTTTAATAACTT
CAAGTACATTGCAGTTTGGATTTATGCTTCCAATGTGTTTTCGATGAGATGGACTTCCTTTGCCTTTTCC
ACCAAACAATAAAGAGTGCTGATTGAGTAACATTCTAATTGAAATGCGACTCATGTAGAATCGATCCAAA
AAGTACTGAACATTCTGGCTGGTGACAGGATCCACCCCAAAGCTCTCCTTGTATTCAATCACACCCTGGG
CCATTGTGGGAATGACATCATTGTGTCGGTTTCTGATCCGTATCACAGTATCTGTAAAGTCATAAATAGC
TTTAGCATCCTCAGCACTTTTGTCCTTAAAATCAAGAAGCTCCTGAAGACTCTGGATATACCAGCTTTGT
ACCAATTGAACGGATGGTGTCCTGAGAAGATTATCTGGAAGGAGACTTATTTCTTTCATTATATTTGCCA
GTCTGACAGGCAACTCTTGCCGCAGAAACATAAATGAGGTCTTTTCACAAGCATTCACTGATCCGAAGTC
CAGGAACTGCTTCATGGAGAGCGGGGACGGCGAGAAGCGCGCGTAGAAGTCCACCTGGCCCGGAACGCCG
CGCTCGGACGCCGGGCTGGAGCCCGAGTCCGAGCTGAAGCTGCGGCTGAAGCCGGCGGCGCGCAGCCCCG
GGCCCGGGCCGGCCAAGGCGGCTCCGCGAAGCAGCCGCGCCAGCCTCATGCCAACTTTTTTGTACAAACT
TGTCAATTGCTTGTCGTCATCGTCTTTGTAGTCAAGGTAACCTCGGATCCTGCGCCGGCGCTGGCTGGGG
TCCTTTGGTTTAGATTTTGAAGACCCCATGGTGGCGAATTCTGGATCCGGCCGGCGCCTAGAGAAGGAGT
GAGGGCTGGATAAAGGGAGGATCGAGGCGGGGTCGAACGAGGAGGTTCAAGGGGGAGAGACGGGGCGGAT
GGAGGAAGAGGAGGCGGAGGCTTAGGGTGTACAAAGGGCTTGACCCAGGGAGGGGGGTCAAAAGCCAAGG
CTTCCCAGGTCACGATGTAGGGGACCTGGTCTGGGTGTCCATGCGGGCCAGGTGAAAAGACCTTGATCTT
AACCTGGGTGATGAGGTCTCGGTTAAAGGTGCCGTCTCGCGGCCATCCGACGTTAAAGGTTGGCCATTCT
GCAGAGCAGAAGGTAACCCAACGTCTCTTCTTGACATCTACCGACTGGTTGTGAGCGATCCGCTCGACAT
CTTTCCAGTGACCTAAGGTCAAACTTAAGGGAGTGGTAACAGTCTGGCCCTAATTTTCAGACAAATACAG
AAACACAGTCAGACAGAGACAACACAGAACGATGCTGCAGCGCTGCAGCAGACAAGACGCGCGGCTTCGG
TTCCAAACCGAAAGCAAAAATTCAGACGGAGGCGGGAACTGTTTTAGGTTCTCGTCTCCTACCAGAACCA
CATATCCTGACGGGGTCGGATTCCACATCGACTCCCTTCCTCAGGTCGGGCCACAAAAACGGCCCCCAAA
GTCCCTGGGACGTCTCCCAGGGTTGCGGCCGGGTGTTCAGAACTCGTCAGTTCCACCACGGGTCCGCCAG
ATACAGAGCTAGTTAGCTAACTAGTACCGACGCAGGCGCATAAAATCAGTCATAGACACTAGACAATCGG
ACAGACACAGATAAGTTGCTGGCCAGCTTGCCTCCCGGTGGTGGGTCGGTGGTCCCTGGGCAGGGGTCTC
CCGATCCCGGACGAGCCCCCAAATGAAAGACCCCCGCTGACGGGTAGTCAATCACTCAGAGGAGACCCTC
CCAAGGAACAGCGAGACCACAAGTCGGATGCAACTGCAAGAGGGTTTATTGGATACACGGGTACCCGGGC
GACTCAGTCAATCGGAGGACTGGCGCGGTTCACTAAACCAGCTCTGCTTATATAGACCTCCCACCGTACA
CGCCTACCGCCCATTTGCGTCAACGGGGCGGGGTTATTACGACATTTTGGAAAGTCCCGTTGATTTTGGT
GCCAAAACAAACTCCCATTGACGTCAATGGGGTGGAGACTTGGAAATCCCCGTGAGTCAAACCGCTATCC
ACGCCCATTGGTGTACTGCCAAAACCGCATCACCATGGTAATAGCGATGACTAATACGTAGATGTACTGC
CAAGTAGGAAAGTCCCGTAAGGTCATGTACTGGGCATAATGCCAGGCGGGCCATTTACCGTCATTGACGT
CAATAGGGGGCGGACTTGGCATATGATACACTTGATGTACTGCCAAGTGGGCAGTTTACCGTAAATACTC
CACCCATTGACGTCAATGGAAAGTCCCTATTGGCGTTACTATGGGAACATACGTCATTATTGACGTCAAT
GGGCGGGGGTCGTTGGGCGGTCAGCCAGGCGGGCCATTTACCGTAAGTTATGTAACGCGGAACTCCATAT
ATGGGCTATGAACTAATGACCCCGTAATTGATTACTATTAATAACTAGTCAATAATCAATGCCAACATGG
CGGTCATATTGGACATGAGCCAATATAAATGTACATATTATGATATAGATACAACGTATGCAATGGCCAA
TAGCCAATATTGATTTATGCTATATAACCAATGAATAATATGGCTAATGGCCAATATTGAAGATCGG
[76 nt withheld, positions 6648-6723]
T
[46 nt withheld, positions 6725-6770]
C
[141 nt withheld, positions 6772-6912]
CCTTTGACGTTGGAGTCCACGTTCTTT
[37 nt withheld, positions 6940-6976]
ACTCTATCTCGGGCTATTCTTTTGATTTATAAGGGATTTTGCCGATTTCGGTCTATTGGTTAAAAAATGA
GCTGATTTAACAAAAATTTAACGCGAATTTTAACAAAATATTAACGTTTACAACGCGCCAACCATAGTTG
CATTAATGAATCGGCCAACGCGCGGGGAGAGGCGGTTTGCGTATTGGGCGCTCTTCCGCTTCCTCGCTCA
CTGACTCGCTGCGCTCGGTCGTTCGGCTGCGGCGAGCGGTATCAGCTCACTCAAAGGCGGTAATACGGTT
ATCCACAGAATCAGGGGATAACGCAGGAAAGAACATGTGAGCAAAAGGCCAGCAAAAGGCCAGGAACCGT
AAAAAGGCCGCGTTGCTGGCGTTTTTCCATAGGCTCCGCCCCCCTGACGAGCATCACAAAAATCGACGCT
CAAGTCAGAGGTGGCGAAACCCGACAGGACTATAAAGATACCAGGCGTTTCCCCCTGGAAGCTCCCTCGT
GCGCTCTCCTGTTCCGACCCTGCCGCTTACCGGATACCTGTCCGCCTTTCTCCCTTCGGGAAGCGTGGCG
CTTTCTCATAGCTCACGCTGTAGGTATCTCAGTTCGGTGTAGGTCGTTCGCTCCAAGCTGGGCTGTGTGC
ACGAACCCCCCGTTCAGCCCGACCGCTGCGCCTTATCCGGTAACTATCGTCTTGAGTCCAACCCGGTAAG
ACACGACTTATCGCCACTGGCAGCAGCCACTGGTAACAGGATTAGCAGAGCGAGGTATGTAGGCGGTGCT
ACAGAGTTCTTGAAGTGGTGGCCTAACTACGGCTACACTAGAAGAACAGTATTTGGTATCTGCGCTCTGC
TGAAGCCAGTTACCTTCGGAAAAAGAGTTGGTAGCTCTTGATCCGGCAAACAAACCACCGCTGGTAGCGG
TGGTTTTTTTGTTTGCAAGCAGCAGATTACGCGCAGAAAAAAAGGATCTCAAGAAGATCCTTTGATCTTT
TCTACGGGGTCTGACGCTCAGTGGAACGAAAACTCACGTTAAGGGATTTTGGTCATGAGATTATCAAAAA
GGATCTTCACCTAGATCCTTTTGCGGCCGACATGTACCTCCCAGGGGCCCAGGAAGACTACGGGAGGCTA
CACCAACGTCAATCAGAGGGGCCTGTGTAGCTACCGATAAGCGGACCCTCAAGAGGGCATTAGCAATAGT
GTTTATAAGGCCCCCTTGTTAACCCTAAACGGGTAGCATATGCTTCCCGGGTAGTAGTATATACTATCCA
GACTAACCCTAATTCAATAGCATATGTTACCCAACGGGAAGCATATGCTATCGAATTAGGGTTAGTAAAA
GGGTCCTAAGGAACAGCGATATCTCCCACCCCATGAGCTGTCACGGTTTTATTTACATGGGGTCAGGATT
CCACGAGGGTAGTGAACCATTTTAGTCACAAGGGCAGTGGCTGAAGATCAAGGAGCGGGCAGTGAACTCT
CCTGAATCTTCGCCTGCTTCTTCATTCTCCTTCGTTTAGCTAATAGAATAACTGCTGAGTTGTGAACAGT
AAGGTGTATGTGAGGTGCTCGAAAACAAGGTTTCAGGTGACGCCCCCAGAATAAAATTTGGACGGGGGGT
TCAGTGGTGGCATTGTGCTATGACACCAATATAACCCTCACAAACCCCTTGGGCAATAAATACTAGTGTA
GGAATGAAACATTCTGAATATCTTTAACAATAGAAATCCATGGGGTGGGGACAAGCCGTAAAGACTGGAT
GTCCATCTCACACGAATTTATGGCTATGGGCAACACATAATCCTAGTGCAATATGATACTGGGGTTATTA
AGATGTGTCCCAGGCAGGGACCAAGACAGGTGAACCATGTTGTTACACTCTATTTGTAACAAGGGGAAAG
AGAGTGGACGCCGACAGCAGCGGACTCCACTGGTTGTCTCTAACACCCCCGAAAATTAAACGGGGCTCCA
CGCCAATGGGGCCCATAAACAAAGACAAGTGGCCACTCTTTTTTTTGAAATTGTGGAGTGGGGGCACGCG
TCAGCCCCCACACGCCGCCCTGCGGTTTTGGACTGTAAAATAAGGGTGTAATAACTTGGCTGATTGTAAC
CCCGCTAACCACTGCGGTCAAACCACTTGCCCACAAAACCACTAATGGCACCCCGGGGAATACCTGCATA
AGTAGGTGGGCGGGCCAAGATAGGGGCGCGATTGCTGCGATCTGGAGGACAAATTACACACACTTGCGCC
TGAGCGCCAAGCACAGGGTTGTTGGTCCTCATATTCACGAGGTCGCTGAGAGCACGGT
Features (pLannotate 1.2.2; 19 found; start..end, strand, type, name):
    430..1290    -  CDS            AmpR: β-lactamase; bla; confers resistance to ampicillin, carbenicillin, and related antibiotics
   1291..1395    -  promoter       AmpR promoter: bla
   1431..1900    -  LTR            LTR: long terminal repeat from Moloney murine leukemia virus
   1901..2022    -  LTR            3' LTR (ΔU3) (fragment): self-inactivating 3' long terminal repeat (LTR) from Moloney murine leukemia virus
   2090..2881    -  CDS            neo: KKA2_KLEPN - Also known as kan, nptII. Experimental evidence at protein level: Swiss-Prot protein existence level 1. Resistance to kanamycin, neomycin, paromomycin, ribostamycin, butirosin and gentamicin B. From Klebsiella pneumoniae.
   2886..3347    -  misc_feature   IRES: internal ribosome entry site (IRES) of the encephalomyocarditis virus (EMCV)
   3406..3430    +  protein_bind   attB2: mutant version of attB; recombination site for the Gateway® BP reaction BP Clonase™
   3432..4739    -  CDS            PDK1: PDK1_HUMAN - Also known as PDHK1. Experimental evidence at protein level: Swiss-Prot protein existence level 1. Kinase that plays a key role in regulation of glucose and fatty acid metabolism and homeostasis via phosphorylation of the pyruvate dehydrogenase subunits PDHA1 and PDHA2. This inhibits pyruvate dehydrogenase activity, and thereby regulates metabolite flux through the tricarboxylic acid cycle, down-regulates aerobic respiration and inhibits the formation of acetyl-coenzyme A from pyruvate. Plays an important role in cellular responses to hypoxia and is important for cell proliferatio
   4745..4762    -  protein_bind   attB1 (fragment): mutant version of attB; core recombination site for the Gateway® BP reaction BP Clonase™
   4818..4835    -  CDS            myr (fragment): N-myristoylation signal from Src kinase (Pellman et al., 1985; Kaplan et al., 1988)
   4883..5299    -  CDS            gag (truncated): truncated Moloney murine leukemia virus (MMLV) gag gene lacking the start codon
   5366..5640    -  misc_feature   MESV Ψ (fragment): packaging signal of murine embryonic stem cell virus
   5762..5906    -  LTR            3' LTR (ΔU3) (fragment): self-inactivating 3' long terminal repeat (LTR) from Moloney murine leukemia virus
   5923..6122    -  promoter       CMV promoter: human cytomegalovirus (CMV) immediate early promoter
   6124..6501    -  enhancer       CMV enhancer: human cytomegalovirus immediate early enhancer
   6648..7099    +  rep_origin     M13 ori (sequence partly withheld): M13 bacteriophage origin of replication; arrow indicates direction of (+) strand synthesis
   7115..7167    -  CDS            lacI (fragment): lac repressor; lacI; The lac repressor binds to the lac operator to inhibit transcription in E. coli. This inhibition can be relieved by adding lactose or isopropyl-β-D-thiogalactopyranoside (IPTG).
   7350..7938    -  rep_origin     ori: high-copy-number ColE1/pMB1/pBR322/pUC origin of replication
   8194..271     -  rep_origin     oriP (fragment) (across the origin): Epstein-Barr virus oriP replication origin (Yates et al., 2000)
