[The description below was written by a language model from this plasmid's Addgene catalogue record and pLannotate feature annotations shown in this document.]
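Description:
pWZL Neo Myr Flag PDK1 is a Moloney murine leukemia virus-based retroviral expression plasmid carrying the human PDK1 open reading frame, here meaning pyruvate dehydrogenase kinase isozyme 1, the kinase that phosphorylates and inhibits the pyruvate dehydrogenase complex, not the similarly abbreviated phosphoinositide-dependent kinase. It is one clone from a myristoylated kinase library made by Gateway LR recombination of entry-vector ORFs into the pWZL-Neo-Myr-Flag-DEST destination vector. In bacteria it is maintained through a high-copy ColE1/pUC-type origin with ampicillin resistance. An M13 phage origin and a fragment of Epstein-Barr virus oriP are also annotated in the backbone.

The retroviral unit begins with a CMV enhancer/promoter placed next to partial LTR sequence, an arrangement that appears to form a hybrid 5' LTR driving production of the viral genomic RNA in packaging cells. This is followed by a packaging signal and truncated gag sequence that support encapsidation. Downstream, a Src-derived N-myristoylation signal sits ahead of the attB1 site, the PDK1 coding sequence and attB2. The catalogue record also lists an N-terminal Flag tag from the backbone, although the feature table does not annotate it separately. The myristoylation signal is intended to target the fusion protein to membranes, and Flag allows its detection. An EMCV IRES then links the neomycin phosphotransferase gene to the same transcript, so transduced mammalian cells can be selected with G418, and a 3' LTR closes the provirus.

The construct is suited to stable retroviral expression of membrane-targeted PDK1, as in the gain-of-function kinase screens for oncogenes for which the library was built. The depositors note that the gene identity was verified but the clone was not fully sequenced for minor mutations.
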