Addgene plasmid #20564: pWZL Neo Myr Flag PDK1
Depositing lab: William Hahn & Jean Zhao. Depositing organization: Dana-Farber Cancer Institute. Publication: Integrative Genomic Approaches Identify IKBKE as a Breast Cancer Oncogene (Kinase Library Clones). Boehm JS, Zhao JJ, Yao J, Kim SY, Firestein R, Dunn IF, Sjostrom SK, Garraway LA, Weremowicz S, Richardson AL, Greulich H, Stewart CJ, Mulvey LA, Shen RR, Ambrogio L, Hirozane-Kishikawa T, Hill DE, Vidal M, Meyerson M, Grenier JK, Hinkle G, Root DE, Roberts TM, Lander ES, Polyak K, Hahn WC. Cell. 2007 Jun 15. 129(6):1065-1079. 10.1016/j.cell.2007.03.052 PubMed 17574021.
Backbone
  Vector backbone: pWZL-Neo-Myr-Flag-DEST
  Backbone manufacturer: William Hahn Lab (available at Addgene, #15300)
  Vector type: Mammalian Expression, Retroviral
  Selectable markers: Neomycin (select with G418)
Growth in bacteria
  Bacterial resistance: Ampicillin, 100 μg/mL
  Growth temperature: 37°C
  Growth strain: Stbl3
  Growth instructions: Stbl3 cells to prevent recombination.
  Copy number: Unknown
Gene/Insert
  Gene/Insert name: PDK1 (alt name: pyruvate dehydrogenase kinase, isozyme 1)
  Species: H. sapiens (human)
  GenBank ID: NM_002610
  Entrez Gene: PDK1
  Tag / fusion protein: Myr (N terminal on backbone); Flag (N terminal on backbone)
  Cloning method: Gateway Cloning
  Sequencing primers: 5′ pWZL-Fwd (GAA CCT CCT CGT TCG ACC); 3′ pWZL-Rev (TTC CGG GCC CTC ACA TTG)
Resource information
  A portion of this plasmid was derived from a plasmid made by: 4-A6
Terms and licenses: Academic/Nonprofit Terms; Industry Terms: Not Available to Industry
Depositor comments: ORFs were cloned into Gateway compatible pEntry vectors. An LR recombination reaction was performed to move the ORF to pWZL-Neo-Myr-Flag DEST such that the ORF would have 5' myristoylation and flag tags. This plasmid is part of a kinase library, and the gene has been verified, but has not been fully sequenced for minor mutations. Please see the following link for plasmids from this article that are not part of the kinase library http://www.addgene.org/pubmed/17574021
How to cite: pWZL Neo Myr Flag PDK1 was a gift from William Hahn & Jean Zhao (Addgene plasmid # 20564 ; http://n2t.net/addgene:20564 ; RRID:Addgene_20564)
