>Addgene plasmid #20564 | pWZL Neo Myr Flag PDK1 | addgene partial sequence | sequence record 26389 | 20564 with pWZL-Fwd
TCCTTCTCTAGGCGCCGGCCGGATCCAGAATTCGCCACCATGGGGTCTTCAAAATCTAAACCAAAGGACC
CCAGCCAGCGCCGGCGCAGGATCCGAGGTTACCTTGACTACAAAGACGATGACGACAAGCAATTGACAAG
TTTGTACAAAAAAGTTGGCATGAGGCTGGCGCGGCTGCTTCGCGGAGCCGCCTTGGCCGGCCCGGGCCCG
GGGCTGCGCGCCGCCGGCTTCAGCCGCAGCTTCAGCTCGGACTCGGGCTCCAGCCCGGCGTCCGAGCGCG
GCGTTCCGGGCCAGGTGGACTTCTACGCGCGCTTCTCGCCGTCCCCGCTCTCCATGAAGCAGTTCCTGGA
CTTCGGATCAGTGAATGCTTGTGAAAAGACCTCATTTATGTTTCTGCGGCAAGAGTTGCCTGTCAGACTG
GCAAATATAATGAAAGAAATAAGTCTCCTTCCAGATAATCTTCTCAGGACACCATCCGTTCAATTGGTAC
AAAGCTGGTATATCCAGAGTCTTCAGGAGCTTCTTGATTTTAAGGACAAAAGTGCTGAGGATGCTAAAGC
TATTTATGACTTTACAGATACTGTGATACGGATCAGAAACCGACACAATGATGTCATTCCCACAATGGCC
CANGGTGTGATTGAATACAANGAGAGCTTTGGGGTGGATCCTGTCACCAGCCANAATGTTCAGTACTTTT
TGGATCGATTCTACATGAGTCGCATTTC
